Addgene plasmid #211861: pUPD2-3xNLS-HA-LRR-NEL-C (B3-B4)
Purpose: Nuclear-localized E3-DART ligase in domestication vector.
Depositing lab: Marcela Rojas-Pierce. Depositing organization: North Carolina State University. Publication: Rapid depletion of target proteins in plants by an inducible protein degradation system. Huang L, Rojas-Pierce M. Plant Cell. 2024 Mar 6:koae072. doi: 10.1093/plcell/koae072. PubMed 38446628.
Backbone
  Vector backbone: pUPD2
  Backbone manufacturer: Diego Orzaez Lab
  Backbone size w/o insert (bp): 2105
  Vector type: Synthetic Biology
Growth in bacteria
  Bacterial resistance: Chloramphenicol, 25 μg/mL
  Growth temperature: 37°C
  Growth strain: DH5alpha
  Copy number: High Copy
Gene/Insert
  Gene/Insert name: LRR-NEL
  Species: Salmonella typhimurium
  Tag / fusion protein: 3xNLS-HA (N terminal on insert)
  Cloning method: Restriction Enzyme; 5′ cloning site BsmBI (destroyed during cloning); 3′ cloning site BsmBI (destroyed during cloning)
Terms and licenses: Academic/Nonprofit Terms; Industry Terms: Not Available to Industry
Depositor comments: Rojas-Pierce Lab plasmid pMRP1180
How to cite: pUPD2-3xNLS-HA-LRR-NEL-C (B3-B4) was a gift from Marcela Rojas-Pierce (Addgene plasmid # 211861 ; http://n2t.net/addgene:211861 ; RRID:Addgene_211861)
