[The description below was written by a language model from this plasmid's Addgene catalogue record and pLannotate feature annotations shown in this document.]
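Description:
pUPD2-3xNLS-HA-LRR-NEL-C (B3-B4) is a GoldenBraid-style "domestication" (entry-level part) plasmid built on the small pUPD2 backbone and intended for synthetic biology assembly rather than direct expression. It is maintained in E. coli from a high-copy ColE1/pUC-type origin and selected with chloramphenicol through a cat gene driven by its own promoter and followed by the lambda t0 terminator. Additional bacterial terminators and BioBrick prefix and suffix remnants flank the cloning region, insulating the part from backbone transcription. The insert was introduced through BsmBI sites that were destroyed during cloning, as is typical for Type IIS domestication.

The payload is a promoterless coding part: the LRR and NEL domains of a Salmonella typhimurium effector, which the feature table matches to a fragment of SspH1, an E3 ubiquitin ligase that directs host proteins to proteasomal degradation. According to the record it carries an N-terminal 3xNLS-HA tag. The annotation detects a short HA epitope segment immediately upstream of the sspH1 fragment, but does not separately annotate the nuclear localization signals, which presumably lie in the unannotated stretch before it. No plant promoter or terminator is present, so expression depends on the transcriptional unit into which the part is later assembled. The "B3-B4" designation in the name appears to indicate the coding-sequence positions the part occupies in the assembly grammar, and the "C" suffix is not explained in the record.

The plasmid supplies the nuclear-localized ligase component of the E3-DART system, an inducible approach for rapid depletion of target proteins in plants.
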