Features (pLannotate 1.2.2; 10 found; start..end, strand, type, name):
     88..114     +  CDS            3xHA (fragment): three tandem HA epitope tags
    112..1731    +  CDS            sspH1 (fragment) (sequence partly withheld): SSPH1_SALT1 - Experimental evidence at protein level: Swiss-Prot protein existence level 1. Effector proteins function to alter host cell physiology and promote bacterial survival in host tissues (PubMed:10564523, PubMed:18005683, PubMed:16611232, PubMed:24248594). This protein is an E3 ubiquitin-protein ligase that interferes with the host's ubiquitination pathway and targets host proteins for proteasomal degradation (PubMed:10564523, PubMed:18005683, PubMed:16611232, PubMed:24248594). Can ubiquitinate ubiquitin, giving rise to polyubiquitin chains (in vitro) (PubMed:18005683). Polyubiquitina
   1753..1772    +  misc_feature   BioBrick suffix: universal suffix for all parts
   1773..1830    +  terminator     his operon terminator: This putative transcriptin terminator from the E. coli his operon has a 2-bp deletion introduced during synthesis. Its efficiency has not been determined.
   2025..2613    -  rep_origin     ori: high-copy-number ColE1/pMB1/pBR322/pUC origin of replication
   2796..2890    -  terminator     lambda t0 terminator: transcription terminator from phage lambda
   2914..3570    -  CDS            cat: CAT_ECOLX - Experimental evidence at protein level: Swiss-Prot protein existence level 1. This enzyme is an effector of chloramphenicol resistance in bacteria. From Escherichia coli. This protein is used as a marker in many commonly used cloning vectors, such as pACYC184.
   3571..3668    -  promoter       cat promoter: promoter of the E. coli cat gene encoding chloramphenicol acetyltransferase
   3754..3797    -  terminator     bacterial terminator: putative bacterial transcription terminator
   3800..5       +  misc_feature   BioBrick prefix (across the origin): BioBrick prefix for parts that do not start with "ATG"
>Addgene plasmid #211861 | pUPD2-3xNLS-HA-LRR-NEL-C (B3-B4) | addgene full sequence | sequence record 417752 | Addgene NGS Result
TAGAGCGATGAGTGGTCTCGAATGCCTAAGAAAAAGAGAAAGGTTCCTAAGAAAAAGAGAAAGGTTCCTA
AAAAGAAAAGAAAGGTTTACCCATACGATGTTCCAGATTACGCTGAGTATGATGCTGTCTGGTCAAAATG
GGAAAGGGATGCACCAGCAGGAGAGTCACCTGGAAGAGCAGCAGTGGTTCAGGAAATGCGTGATTGCCTT
AATAACGGAAATCCAGTGCTTAACGTGGGAGCTTCAGGTCTTACCACCCTTCCAGACCGTCTTCCACCGC
ATATTACAACACTTGTTATTCCAGATAATAATCTCACCTCTTTGCCTGAGTTGCCAGAAGGACTTAGAGA
GCTTGAGGTGTCTGGAAACCTTCAGCTTACATCTCTTCCATCTCTTCCGCAGGGTCTTCAGAAGTTGTGG
GCCTATAACAATTGGCTTGCCTCTCTTCCGACTTTGCCGCCAGGACTTGGGGATCTTGCTGTCTCTAATA
ACCAGCTTACCTCTCTTCCGGAGATGCCGCCAGCACTTAGAGAGCTTAGGGTGTCTGGTAACAACCTTAC
CTCTCTTCCGGCTCTTCCGTCAGGACTTCAGAAGCTTTGGGCATATAACAATAGATTGACCTCTTTGCCA
GAGATGTCACCAGGTCTTCAGGAACTTGATGTCTCTCATAATCAGCTTACCAGATTGCCGCAATCTCTCA
CTGGTCTTTCTTCTGCTGCAAGAGTTTATCTTGACGGGAATCCACTTTCTGTTAGAACTCTTCAGGCTCT
TAGAGACATCATTGGACATTCAGGAATCAGGATACACTTCGATATGGCTGGGCCTTCTGTCCCTAGAGAA
GCCAGAGCACTTCACCTTGCTGTCGCTGACTGGCTTACTTCTGCAAGAGAGGGGGAAGCTGCCCAGGCAG
ACAGATGGCAGGCTTTCGGACTTGAAGATAACGCCGCCGCCTTCTCTCTTGTCCTTGACAGACTTCGTGA
GACTGAAAACTTCAAAAAAGACGCTGGATTTAAGGCACAGATATCATCTTGGCTTACACAACTTGCTGAA
GATGCTGCTCTTAGAGCAAAAACCTTTGCCATGGCAACAGAGGCAACATCAACCTGCGAGGACAGAGTCA
CACATGCCCTTCACCAGATGAATAACGTTCAACTTGTTCATAATGCAGAAAAAGGGGAATACGACAACAA
TCTCCAGGGGCTTGTTTCTACTGGGCGTGAGATGTTCAGACTTGCAACACTTGAACAGATTGCCAGAGAA
AAAGCCGGAACACTTGCTCTTGTCGATGACGTTGAGGTCTATCTTGCTTTCCAGAATAAGCTTAAGGAAT
CACTTGAGCTTACCTCTGTGACTTCAGAAATGCGTTTCTTTGACGTTTCTGGAGTGACTGTTTCAGACCT
TCAGGCTGCTGAGCTTCAGGTGAAAACCGCTGAAAACTCTGGGTTCAGTAAATGGATACTTCAGTGGGGG
CCGCTTCACTCTGTGCTTGAAAGAAAA
[234 nt withheld, positions 1498-1731]
TTCGTGAGACCACTCATCGCGACTAGTAGCGGCCGCTGCAGTCCGGCAAAAAAGGGCAAGGTGTCACCAC
CCTGCCCTTTTTCTTTAAAACCGAAAAGATTACTTCGCGTTATGCAGGCTTCCTCGCTCACTGACTCGCT
GCGCTCGGTCGTTCGGCTGCGGCGAGCGGTATCAGCTCACTCAAAGGCGGTAATACGGTTATCCACAGAA
TCAGGGGATAACGCAGGAAAGAACATGTGAGCAAAAGGCCAGCAAAAGGCCAGGAACCGTAAAAAGGCCG
CGTTGCTGGCGTTTTTCCACAGGCTCCGCCCCCCTGACGAGCATCACAAAAATCGACGCTCAAGTCAGAG
GTGGCGAAACCCGACAGGACTATAAAGATACCAGGCGTTTCCCCCTGGAAGCTCCCTCGTGCGCTCTCCT
GTTCCGACCCTGCCGCTTACCGGATACCTGTCCGCCTTTCTCCCTTCGGGAAGCGTGGCGCTTTCTCATA
GCTCACGCTGTAGGTATCTCAGTTCGGTGTAGGTCGTTCGCTCCAAGCTGGGCTGTGTGCACGAACCCCC
CGTTCAGCCCGACCGCTGCGCCTTATCCGGTAACTATCGTCTTGAGTCCAACCCGGTAAGACACGACTTA
TCGCCACTGGCAGCAGCCACTGGTAACAGGATTAGCAGAGCGAGGTATGTAGGCGGTGCTACAGAGTTCT
TGAAGTGGTGGCCTAACTACGGCTACACTAGAAGAACAGTATTTGGTATCTGCGCTCTGCTGAAGCCAGT
TACCTTCGGAAAAAGAGTTGGTAGCTCTTGATCCGGCAAACAAACCACCGCTGGTAGCGGTGGTTTTTTT
GTTTGCAAGCAGCAGATTACGCGCAGAAAAAAAGGATCTCAAGAAGATCCTTTGATCTTTTCTACGGGGT
CTGACGCTCAGTGGAACGAAAACTCACGTTAAGGGATTTTGGTCATGAGATTATCAAAAAGGATCTTCAC
CTAGATCCTTTTAAATTAAAAATGAAGTTTTAAATCAATCTAAAGTATATATGAGTAAACTTGGTCTGAC
AGCTCGAGGCTTGGATTCTCACCAATAAAAAACGCCCGGCGGCAACCGAGCGTTCTGAACAAATCCAGAT
GGAGTTCTGAGGTCATTACTGGATCTATCAACAGGAGTCCAAGCGAGCTCGATATCAAATTACGCCCCGC
CCTGCCACTCGTCGCAGTACTGTTGTAATTCATTAAGCATTCTGCCGACATGGAAGCCATCACAAACGGC
ATGATGAACCTGAATCGCCAGCGGCATCAGCACCTTGTCGCCTTGCGTATAATATTTGCCCATGGTGAAA
ACGGGGGCGAAGAAGTTGTCCATATTGGCCACGTTTAAATCAAAACTGGTGAAACTCACCCAGGGATTGG
CTGATACGAAAAACATATTCTCAATAAACCCTTTAGGGAAATAGGCCAGGTTTTCACCGTAACACGCCAC
ATCTTGCGAATATATGTGTAGAAACTGCCGGAAATCGTCGTGGTATTCACTCCAGAGTGATGAAAACGTT
TCAGTTTGCTCATGGAAAACGGTGTAACAAGGGTGAACACTATCCCATATCACCAGCTCACCGTCTTTCA
TTGCCATACGAAATTCCGGATGAGCATTCATCAGGCGGGCAAGAATGTGAATAAAGGCCGGATAAAACTT
GTGCTTATTTTTCTTTACGGTCTTTAAAAAGGCCGTAATATCCAGCTGAACGGTCTGGTTATAGGTACAT
TGAGCAACTGACTGAAATGCCTCAAAATGTTCTTTACGATGCCATTGGGATATATCAACGGTGGTATATC
CAGTGATTTTTTTCTCCATTTTAGCTTCCTTAGCTCCTGAAAATCTCGATAACTCAAAAAATACGCCCGG
TAGTGATCTTATTTCATTATGGTGAAAGTTGGAACCTCTTACGTGCCCGATCAACTCGAGTGCCACCTGA
CGTCTAAGAAACCATTATTATCATGACATTAACCTATAAAAATAGGCGTATCACGAGGCAGAATTTCAGA
TAAAAAAAATCCTTAGCTTTCGCTAAGGATGATTTCTGGAATTCGCGGCCGCTTC
